Addgene plasmid #198411: pUb FLAG-Zebrafish IntS6L
Purpose: Expresses FLAG-tagged zebrafish IntS6L
Depositing lab: Jeremy Wilusz. Depositing organization: Baylor College of Medicine. Publication: IntS6 and the Integrator phosphatase module tune the efficiency of select premature transcription termination events. Fujiwara R, Zhai SN, Liang D, Shah AP, Tracey M, Ma XK, Fields CJ, Mendoza-Figueroa MS, Meline MC, Tatomer DC, Yang L, Wilusz JE. Mol Cell. 2023 Nov 14:S1097-2765(23)00902-4. doi: 10.1016/j.molcel.2023.10.035. PubMed 37995689.
Backbone
  Vector backbone: pUb 3xFLAG MCS
  Total vector size (bp): 7571
  Vector type: Insect Expression
Growth in bacteria
  Bacterial resistance: Ampicillin, 100 μg/mL
  Growth temperature: 37°C
  Growth strain: DH5alpha
  Copy number: Unknown
Gene/Insert
  Gene/Insert name: ints6l
  Species: D. rerio (zebrafish)
  Entrez Gene: ints6l (a.k.a. ddx26b, ints6, zgc:63527)
  Promoter: Ubi-p63e
  Tag / fusion protein: 3xFLAG (N terminal on backbone)
  Cloning method: Restriction Enzyme; 5′ cloning site SpeI (not destroyed); 3′ cloning site NotI (not destroyed)
  Sequencing primers: 5′ ccacatctctattttctgcccgc
Terms and licenses: Academic/Nonprofit Terms; Industry Terms: Not Available to Industry
How to cite: pUb FLAG-Zebrafish IntS6L was a gift from Jeremy Wilusz (Addgene plasmid # 198411 ; http://n2t.net/addgene:198411 ; RRID:Addgene_198411)
