[The description below was written by a language model from this plasmid's Addgene catalogue record and pLannotate feature annotations shown in this document.]
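Description:
pUb FLAG-Zebrafish IntS6L is a 7,571 bp insect-cell expression plasmid built on the pUb 3xFLAG MCS backbone. It produces the zebrafish (Danio rerio) Integrator subunit paralog IntS6L (ints6l, also known as ddx26b) with an N-terminal 3xFLAG epitope. In E. coli it is maintained through a high-copy ColE1/pUC-type origin and selected with ampicillin via the bla gene and its own promoter. The remnants of lacI, the CAP site, the lac promoter and operator, and small fragments of rop, bom and an RSF-type origin are cloning-vector leftovers with no evident role in the expression cassette. No selectable marker for insect cells is annotated, which is consistent with use by transient transfection, although the record does not say so.

According to the catalogue entry, expression is driven by the Drosophila Ubi-p63e (ubiquitin) promoter. The automated feature table does not annotate this promoter, but it presumably lies in the large unannotated stretch upstream of the tag. The 3xFLAG coding sequence is followed by the roughly 2.7 kb open reading frame, cloned between SpeI and NotI sites that were both preserved. The annotation tool labels this ORF by homology to human INTS6, whereas the catalogue identifies it as zebrafish ints6l. A V5 tag sequence from the backbone lies downstream of the insert, and the record does not indicate whether it is read in frame or excluded by a stop codon. The baculoviral OpIE-2 polyadenylation signal ends the transcript.

The plasmid provides constitutive expression of an epitope-tagged vertebrate IntS6 paralog in insect cells. The associated work concerns IntS6 and the Integrator phosphatase module in premature transcription termination.
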