Features (pLannotate 1.2.2; 15 found; start..end, strand, type, name):
     64..85      +  protein_bind   CAP binding site: CAP binding activates transcription in the presence of cAMP. E. coli catabolite activator protein
    100..130     +  promoter       lac promoter: promoter for the E. coli lac operon
    138..154     +  protein_bind   lac operator: The lac repressor binds to the lac operator to inhibit transcription in E. coli. This inhibition can be relieved by adding lactose or isopropyl-β-D-thiogalactopyranoside (IPTG). lac repressor encoded by lacI
   2206..2222    -  misc_feature   MCS (fragment): pUC18/19 multiple cloning site
   2239..2304    +  CDS            3xFLAG: three tandem FLAG® epitope tags, followed by an enterokinase cleavage site
   2317..4986    +  CDS            INTS6: INT6_HUMAN - Also known as DBI1, DDX26, DDX26A. Experimental evidence at protein level: Swiss-Prot protein existence level 1. Component of the Integrator (INT) complex, a complex involved in the small nuclear RNAs (snRNA) U1 and U2 transcription and in their 3'-box-dependent processing. The Integrator complex is associated with the C-terminal domain (CTD) of RNA polymerase II largest subunit (POLR2A) and is recruited to the U1 and U2 snRNAs genes (Probable). Mediates recruitment of cytoplasmic dynein to the nuclear envelope, probably as component of the INT complex (PubMed:23904267). May have
   5029..5070    +  CDS            V5 tag: epitope tag from simian virus 5
   5115..5244    +  polyA_signal   OpIE-2 poly(A) signal: immediate-early gene 2 from the Orgyia pseudotsugata multicapsid nucleopolyhedrovirus; baculovirus polyadenylation signal
   5253..5320    -  rep_origin     RSF ori (fragment): Plasmids containing the RSF 1030 origin of replication can be propagated in E. coli cells that contain additional plasmids with compatible origins.
   5340..5391    -  misc_feature   bom (fragment): basis of mobility region from pBR322
   5493..5528    -  CDS            rop (fragment): Rop protein, which maintains plasmids at low copy number; rop
   5623..5727    +  promoter       AmpR promoter: bla
   5728..6588    +  CDS            AmpR: β-lactamase; bla; confers resistance to ampicillin, carbenicillin, and related antibiotics
   6759..7347    +  rep_origin     ori: high-copy-number ColE1/pMB1/pBR322/pUC origin of replication
   7530..51      +  CDS            lacI (fragment) (across the origin): lac repressor; lacI; The lac repressor binds to the lac operator to inhibit transcription in E. coli. This inhibition can be relieved by adding lactose or isopropyl-β-D-thiogalactopyranoside (IPTG).
>Addgene plasmid #198411 | pUb FLAG-Zebrafish IntS6L | addgene full sequence | sequence record 390001 | Addgene Partial NGS Result
TCATTAATGCAGCTGGCACGACAGGTTTCCCGACTGGAAAGCGGGCAGTGAGCGCAACGCAATTAATGTG
AGTTAGCTCACTCATTAGGCACCCCAGGCTTTACACTTTATGCTTCCGGCTCGTATGTTGTGTGGAATTG
TGAGCGGATAACAATTTCACACAGGAAACAGCTATGACCATGATTACGCCAAGCTTTGTCGCCGGAACGC
AGCGACAGAGATTCCAATGTGTCCGTATCTTTCAGGCTTTTGCCCTTCAGTTCCAGACGAAGCGACTGGC
GATTCGCGTGTGGGGTCTGCTTCAGGGTCTTGTGAATTAGGGCGCGCAGATCGCCGATGGGCGTGGCGCC
GGAGGGCACCTTCACCTTGCCGTACGGCTTGCTGTTCTTCGCGTTCAAAATCTCCAGCTCCATTTTGCTT
TCGGTGCGCTTGCAATCAGTACTGTCCAAAATCGAAAATCGCCGAACCGTAGTGTGACCGTGCGGGGCTC
TGCGAAAATAAACTTTTTTAGGTATATGGCCACACACGGGGAAAGCACAGTGGATTATATGTTTTAATAT
TATAATATGCAGGTTTTCATTACTTATCCAGATGTAAGCCCACTTAAAGCGATTTAACAATTATTTGCCG
AAAGAGTATAAACAAATTTCACTTAAAAATGGATTAAGAAAAGCTAGCTTGTGTAAGATTATGCGCAGCG
TTGCCAGATAGCTCCATTTAAAACACTTCAAAAACAATAAGTTTTGAAAATATATACATAAATAGCAGTC
GTTGCCGCAACGCTCAACACATCACACTTTTAAAACACCCTTTACCTACACAGAATTACTTTTTAAATTT
CCAGTCAAGCTGCGAGTTTCAAAATTATAGCCGGTAGAGAAGACAGTGCTATTTCAAAAGCAAACTAACA
AGGGTCTTAAATTCCAAAACACCAATCCTAACAAGCCTTGGACTTTTGTAAGTTTAGATCAAAGGTGGCA
TTGCATTCAATGTCATGGTAAGAAGTAGGTCGTCTAGGTAGAAATCCTCATTCAGCCGGTCAAGTCAGTA
CGAGAAAGGTCTCAATTTGAAATTGTCTTAAAAATATTTTATTGTTTTGTACTGTGGTGAGTTTAAACGA
AAAACACAAAAAAAAAGTGATACACAGAAATCATAAAAAATTTTAATACAAGGTATTCGTACGTATCAAA
AACATTTCGGCACAATTTTTTTTCTCTGTACTAAAGTGTTACGAACACTACGGTATTTTTTAGTGATTTT
CAACGGACACCGAAGGTATATAAACAGCGTTCGCGAACGGTCGCCTTCAAAACCAATTGACATTTGCAGC
AGCAAGTACAAGTAGAAAGTAAAGCGCAATCAGCGAAAAATTTATACTTAATTGTTGGTGATTAAAGTAC
AATTAAAAGAACATTCTCGAAAGTCACAAGAAACGTAAGTTTTTAACTCGCTGTTACCAATTAGTAATAA
GAGCAACAAGACGTTGAGTAATTTCAAGAAAAACTGCATTTCAAGGTCTTTGTTCGGCCATTTTTTTTTA
TTCAACGCTCTACGTAATTACAAAATAAGAAATTGGCAGCCACGCATCTTGTTTTCCCAATGAATTGGCA
TCAAAACGCAAACAAATCTATAAATAAAACTTGCGTGTTGATTTTCGCCAAGATTTATTGGCAAATTGTG
AAATTCGCAGTGACGCATTTGAAAATTCGAGAAATCACGAACGCACTCGATCGAGCATTTGTGTGCATGT
TATTAGTTAGTTGTTTAGTTAATTGAAGTATTTTACCAACGAAATCCACTTATTTTTAGCTGAAATAGAG
TAGGTTGCTTAAACAAAGCCACGTCTGAAAATTTCTTATTGCTTGTAGTTGTGACGTCACCATATACACA
CAAAATAATGTGTATGCATGCATTTCAGCTGTGTATATATACATGCACACACTCGCAACACGAAAACGAT
GACGAAGCAACGGAACAAAGGTTTCTCAACTACCCTTTGTTCCCTGTTTCTTCGCTTTCCTTTGTTCCAA
TATTCGTAGAGGGTTAATAGGGGTTTCTCAACAAAGTTGGCGTCGATAAATAAGTTTCCCATTTTTATTC
CCCAGCCAGGAAGTTAGTTTCAATAGTTTTGTAATTTCAACGAAACTCATTTGATTTCGTACTAATTTTC
CACATCTCTATTTTCTGCCCGCAGAATAATCCAAACTGCAGGTCGACTCTAGCTAGAGGAAGCTTATGGA
CTACAAAGACCATGACGGTGATTATAAAGATCATGATATCGATTACAAGGATGACGATGACAAGGATCCA
CTAGTCCCTATTTTACTTTTCCTGATAGACACGTCCGCTTCTATGAATCAGCGCACTTATTTGGGTACGA
CGTATCTGGACATTGCTAAAGGCGCGGTTGAGATCTTTATGAAGCTGCGTGCCCGAGACCCGGCTAGTAG
AGGCGACAGGTACATGCTAGTTACATTCGATGATCCACCATACGGCGTAAAGGCGGGCTGGAAAGAGAAT
CATGCCACATTCATGAGTGAGCTGAAGAACCTGCAGGCATCTGGACTGACTACACTGGGTCACGCTCTTC
GTGCCGCCTTCGACCTGCTCAATCTCAACAGACTTGTCTCTGGCATCGACAACTATGGGCAGGGTCGAAA
TCCGTTCTTTCTGGAGCCGTCAGTCATCATTACAATTACAGATGGAAACAAACTGACACACAGCTCGGGA
GTGGCTGAGGAGCTTCACCTGCCGCTGAATTCCCCATTGCCTGGTAGTGAGCTAACTAAGGAGCCGTTCC
GATGGGACCAGAGACTCTTCGCCCTGGTCCTGCGTCTGCCAGGAGTGGCCGTGCCCGACAGTGAGCAGCT
GGGAAGTGTGCCCACTGATGAGTCTGCCATAACCCAGATGTGTGAGGTCACTGGAGGCCGCTCTTACTGT
GTAAGAACCCAAAGGATGCTGAACCAGTGTCTTGAGTCTCTCGTCCAAAAGGTGTTGAGTGGAGTTGTAA
TACATTTTGAGAAAACCGGTCCAGATCCACCAGTGATTGGTGAAGATGGTCTTGTGGATCCAGCTCGTCC
TTTGACGTCCTTCAGTCCACAGCCTTGGCACAGCTGCCACAAGCTCATTTACGTCCGGCCCAACCCCAAG
ACTGGCGTACCTGTGGGTCACTGGCCAATCTCAGAATCCTTCTGGCCAGACCAAAACTCCCCTACTTTGC
CTCCTCGTTCTGCCCATCCTGTGGTGCGGTTTTCCTGTGTTGACTGTGAGCCGATGGTTATCGACAAGCT
GCCTTTTGACAAATATGAGCTGGAGCCGTCCCCGCTCACCCAGTACATCTTAGAAAGGAAATCTCCGCAC
ATGTGCTGGCAGGTGTTTGTGAACTGCAGTGGCAAACATAGTGATGTTGCCCACCCGTTCGGCTACCTGA
AGGCCAGCACCACACTCACCTGCGTCAACCTCTTCGTCATGCCTTACAACTATCCTGTCCTGTTGCCACT
CCTCGATGATTTGTTTAAAGTGCACAAACTAAAGCCAAACCTCAAGTGGCGGCAGTCCTTTGAAATGTAC
CTGAAATCCATGCCTCCGTACTATCTACTGCCTCTCAAGAAGGCGCTAAGGATGATGGGAGCCCCGAATC
TCATCTCTGATAACATGGATTGTGGCTTGAGCTACAGTGTCATTTCCTACCTGAAGAAACTCAGCCAGCA
GGCAAAGATTGAGTCAGACCGTCTGATTGTGTCTGTCGGTAAGAAGCCTCCTCCAGAGACGGGCATCAAG
GTGAAGAACCACTCGAATGCCTTGTCTCTGGCACACCGCCGGGATTTCAAACAGCTCCTGCAGGGCATCA
CGGGTGAGGTTCCCCTCCGGCTCATCGACATGAACTTCAAAGAGTTTGCTGGTTTCCAGATCGCACTTCT
CAACAAGGATTTGAAGCCCCAGGCCTATAGGAATGCTTATGATATTCCACGACGAAACCTTCTAGATCAA
GTGACTCGAATGCGTTCCAACCTTTTGAGGACAACGCAAAAGCTCATCAGAGGCCAGGATGATGACTCTT
TGCACAGTATTCCAGTGGGACAGATGGGAAATTATCAGGAGTATCTGAAGATGATGCCATCACCTCTGCG
TGAGATTGATCCAGACCAGCCCAAACGACTGCACACATTCGGCAACCCATTCAAACAAGACAAGAAGGGA
ATGATGATCGATGAAGCCGATGAATTTGTGACAGGTCCTCAAAATAAGAAGCGGGGTAACACGGGGGATC
TAAACTCGGGTACAGCTCTAAAGAGGAGGAGGAGTATGTCCCCTCTGCTCCGCCGGCCCCAAACCCCTCC
AATAATAACCAATCATGTATTGGGCAAAGGGCCCACAGGGACTCAAGGCCAACAAGGAATCATCAAGCCC
ATTCCACTACACAAAGGAGCTGAGGGGAACAATGTAGGAGGCACAGAAAGCAATGGCGAGCGAGTGGCAG
GTACTGACGCTGGAGACTGCTGGCCTGGAGAAGTGGACGGAGAATCAGGAGAACCCGCACCTGTGGAGGA
CAGAGAAGACGCTGCGGCACCGGACGGAGAGGAGGAGATACTAGCACTGGAAAATTGTCTTGATGACAGA
TCCCCTGACCACACGCAAAACTGTGAGGAGCTCAGTCCTCCGGGCCAGGAGGGGGAGATGGAAGTCAATG
AAGGAGACACTCCAGCACAGGGCACGATTGTCATGATTCCCCTGGAGGGGAGTAACGCAGAGCTGCGCAC
TCGGGTTATCAAAGAGGTCCGCAAGCCTGGCCGCAATTATGAGGCGATATTTAGGCTGCTGGAGGAGGTG
AAAGGGCCTGTATCAGTCCAGAGGTACTTTATTCATCATGCCATCAAAGAGGCAGCCAGGTTTAAAAAGC
GTATGCTGATTCAGCAGCTGGAAACCGCTCTGGAGGAGATTGAAGACAGACAGATGCTACCCGCACAAAT
CAACAATGTCCACAGCAGATAGTGCGGCCGCTCGAGTCTAGAGGGCCCGCGGTTCGAAGGTAAGCCTATC
CCTAACCCTCTCCTCGGTCTCGATTCTACGCGTACCGGTCATCATCACCATCACCATTGAGTTTATCTGA
CTAAATCTTAGTTTGTATTGTCATGTTTTAATACAATATGTTATGTTTAAATATGTTTTTAATAAATTTT
ATAAAATAATTTCAACTTTTATTGTAACAACATTGTCCATTTACACACTCCTTTCAAGCGCGTGGGATCG
ATGCTCACTCAAAGGCGGTAATACGGTTATCCACAGAATCAGGGGATAACGCAGGAAAGAACATGTGAGC
CATATGGGCCCATGTGAGCCATATGGTGCACTCTCAGTACAATCTGCTCTGATGCCGCATAGTTAAGCCA
GCCCCGACACCCGCCAACACCCGCTGACGCGCCCTGACGGGCTTGTCTGCTCCCGGCATCCGCTTACAGA
CAAGCTGTGACCGTCTCCGGGAGCTGCATGTGTCAGAGGTTTTCACCGTCATCACCGAAACGCGCGAGAC
GAAAGGGCCTCGTGATACGCCTATTTTTATAGGTTAATGTCATGATAATAATGGTTTCTTAGACGTCAGG
TGGCACTTTTCGGGGAAATGTGCGCGGAACCCCTATTTGTTTATTTTTCTAAATACATTCAAATATGTAT
CCGCTCATGAGACAATAACCCTGATAAATGCTTCAATAATATTGAAAAAGGAAGAGTATGAGTATTCAAC
ATTTCCGTGTCGCCCTTATTCCCTTTTTTGCGGCATTTTGCCTTCCTGTTTTTGCTCACCCAGAAACGCT
GGTGAAAGTAAAAGATGCTGAAGATCAGTTGGGTGCACGAGTGGGTTACATCGAACTGGATCTCAACAGC
GGTAAGATCCTTGAGAGTTTTCGCCCCGAAGAACGTTTTCCAATGATGAGCACTTTTAAAGTTCTGCTAT
GTGGCGCGGTATTATCCCGTATTGACGCCGGGCAAGAGCAACTCGGTCGCCGCATACACTATTCTCAGAA
TGACTTGGTTGAGTACTCACCAGTCACAGAAAAGCATCTTACGGATGGCATGACAGTAAGAGAATTATGC
AGTGCTGCCATAACCATGAGTGATAACACTGCGGCCAACTTACTTCTGACAACGATCGGAGGACCGAAGG
AGCTAACCGCTTTTTTGCACAACATGGGGGATCATGTAACTCGCCTTGATCGTTGGGAACCGGAGCTGAA
TGAAGCCATACCAAACGACGAGCGTGACACCACGATGCCTGTAGCAATGGCAACAACGTTGCGCAAACTA
TTAACTGGCGAACTACTTACTCTAGCTTCCCGGCAACAATTAATAGACTGGATGGAGGCGGATAAAGTTG
CAGGACCACTTCTGCGCTCGGCCCTTCCGGCTGGCTGGTTTATTGCTGATAAATCTGGAGCCGGTGAGCG
TGGGTCTCGCGGTATCATTGCAGCACTGGGGCCAGATGGTAAGCCCTCCCGTATCGTAGTTATCTACACG
ACGGGGAGTCAGGCAACTATGGATGAACGAAATAGACAGATCGCTGAGATAGGTGCCTCACTGATTAAGC
ATTGGTAACTGTCAGACCAAGTTTACTCATATATACTTTAGATTGATTTAAAACTTCATTTTTAATTTAA
AAGGATCTAGGTGAAGATCCTTTTTGATAATCTCATGACCAAAATCCCTTAACGTGAGTTTTCGTTCCAC
TGAGCGTCAGACCCCGTAGAAAAGATCAAAGGATCTTCTTGAGATCCTTTTTTTCTGCGCGTAATCTGCT
GCTTGCAAACAAAAAAACCACCGCTACCAGCGGTGGTTTGTTTGCCGGATCAAGAGCTACCAACTCTTTT
TCCGAAGGTAACTGGCTTCAGCAGAGCGCAGATACCAAATACTGTTCTTCTAGTGTAGCCGTAGTTAGGC
CACCACTTCAAGAACTCTGTAGCACCGCCTACATACCTCGCTCTGCTAATCCTGTTACCAGTGGCTGCTG
CCAGTGGCGATAAGTCGTGTCTTACCGGGTTGGACTCAAGACGATAGTTACCGGATAAGGCGCAGCGGTC
GGGCTGAACGGGGGGTTCGTGCACACAGCCCAGCTTGGAGCGAACGACCTACACCGAACTGAGATACCTA
CAGCGTGAGCTATGAGAAAGCGCCACGCTTCCCGAAGGGAGAAAGGCGGACAGGTATCCGGTAAGCGGCA
GGGTCGGAACAGGAGAGCGCACGAGGGAGCTTCCAGGGGGAAACGCCTGGTATCTTTATAGTCCTGTCGG
GTTTCGCCACCTCTGACTTGAGCGTCGATTTTTGTGATGCTCGTCAGGGGGGCGGAGCCTATGGAAAAAC
GCCAGCAACGCGGCCTTTTTACGGTTCCTGGCCTTTTGCTGGCCTTTTGCTCACATGTTCTTTCCTGCGT
TATCCCCTGATTCTGTGGATAACCGTATTACCGCCTTTGAGTGAGCTGATACCGCTCGCCGCAGCCGAAC
GACCGAGCGCAGCGAGTCAGTGAGCGAGGAAGCGGAAGAGCGCCCAATACGCAAACCGCCTCTCCCCGCG
CGTTGGCCGAT
